Addgene plasmid #202080: pDD427
Purpose: Frame +2/-1 selector for NHEJ knock-in
Depositing lab: Daniel Dickinson. Depositing organization: University of Texas at Austin. Publication: Efficient and rapid fluorescent protein knock-in with universal donors in mouse embryonic stem cells. Shi Y, Kopparapu N, Ohler L, Dickinson DJ. Development. 2023 May 15;150(10):dev201367. doi: 10.1242/dev.201367. Epub 2023 May 25. PubMed 37129004.
Backbone
  Vector backbone: pCRISPAINT
  Vector type: CRISPR
Growth in bacteria
  Bacterial resistance: Ampicillin, 100 μg/mL
  Growth temperature: 30°C
  Growth strain: NEB Stable
  Copy number: High Copy
Gene/Insert
  Gene/Insert name: pEF1a-mCherry-Cas9 + Frame +2/-1 sgRNA
  gRNA/shRNA sequence: Gggccagtacccaaaaagcg
  Species: S. pyogenes (Cas9)
  Promoter: EF1a
  Cloning method: Gibson Cloning
Terms and licenses: Academic/Nonprofit Terms; Industry Terms: Not Available to Industry
Depositor comments: This construct is known to be prone to recombination due to the LTR repeats. We’ve found that an mCherry sequence, which is present in the plasmid, is expressed in the E. coli host but lost upon recombination. Looking for red fluorescent colonies is a reliable way to confirm that the plasmid is intact, and picking a single red clone has been a reliable way for us to re-isolate the correct plasmid from stocks that have undergone partial recombination.
How to cite: pDD427 was a gift from Daniel Dickinson (Addgene plasmid # 202080 ; http://n2t.net/addgene:202080 ; RRID:Addgene_202080)
