[The description below was written by a language model from this plasmid's Addgene catalogue record and pLannotate feature annotations shown in this document.]
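Description:
pDD427 is a CRISPR plasmid built on the pCRISPAINT backbone. It serves as the "frame +2/-1 selector" in an NHEJ-based knock-in system that uses universal fluorescent protein donors, developed for mouse embryonic stem cells. It is a 10.6 kb high-copy plasmid that replicates in E. coli from a ColE1/pUC-type origin and is selected with ampicillin through the β-lactamase gene and its native promoter.

The payload sits within a gammaretroviral framework: Moloney murine leukemia virus LTRs at both ends, an MESV packaging signal fragment and a truncated gag segment. The record does not say whether the plasmid is packaged into virus or simply transfected. Between the LTRs are two expression units. A human U6 promoter drives a single guide RNA carrying the S. pyogenes scaffold. In CRISPaint-style designs, a frame-selector guide is generally understood to cut the universal donor rather than the genome, at a position chosen so that the linearised donor ligates into the target locus in the correct reading frame, here the +2/-1 frame. Downstream, the human EF-1α promoter drives an open reading frame that begins with a FLAG-tag fragment, followed by mCherry and then S. pyogenes Cas9. This gives constitutive nuclease expression with a red fluorescent marker for cells that received the plasmid. The table does not annotate the short sequence linking mCherry to Cas9, so it is unclear whether the two are fused or separated by a cleavage peptide.

The depositor notes that the repeated LTRs make the plasmid prone to recombination in bacteria. mCherry is expressed in E. coli and is lost when recombination occurs, so red colonies indicate an intact plasmid.
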