Features (pLannotate 1.2.2; 15 found; start..end, strand, type, name):
      8..477     +  LTR            LTR: long terminal repeat from Moloney murine leukemia virus
    621..879     +  misc_feature   MESV Ψ (fragment): packaging signal of murine embryonic stem cell virus
    946..1362    +  CDS            gag (truncated): truncated Moloney murine leukemia virus (MMLV) gag gene lacking the start codon
   1373..1613    +  promoter       U6 promoter: RNA polymerase III promoter for human U6 snRNA
   1642..1717    +  misc_RNA       gRNA scaffold: guide RNA scaffold for the Streptococcus pyogenes CRISPR/Cas9 system
   1771..2952    +  promoter       EF-1α promoter: strong constitutive promoter for human elongation factor EF-1α
   2964..2988    +  CDS            3xFLAG (fragment): three tandem FLAG® epitope tags
   2988..3692    +  CDS            mCherry: mCherry is a basic (constitutively fluorescent) red fluorescent protein published in 2004, derived from Discosoma sp.. It is reported to be a very rapidly-maturing monomer with low acid sensitivity.
   3771..7874    +  CDS            cas9: CAS9_STRP1 - Also known as csn1 From Streptococcus pyogenes serotype M1.
   7964..8085    +  LTR            3' LTR (ΔU3) (fragment): self-inactivating 3' long terminal repeat (LTR) from Moloney murine leukemia virus
   8086..8555    +  LTR            LTR: long terminal repeat from Moloney murine leukemia virus
   8621..8673    -  CDS            lacI (fragment): lac repressor; lacI; The lac repressor binds to the lac operator to inhibit transcription in E. coli. This inhibition can be relieved by adding lactose or isopropyl-β-D-thiogalactopyranoside (IPTG).
   8856..9444    -  rep_origin     ori: high-copy-number ColE1/pMB1/pBR322/pUC origin of replication
   9604..10464   -  CDS            AmpR: β-lactamase; bla; confers resistance to ampicillin, carbenicillin, and related antibiotics
  10465..10569   -  promoter       AmpR promoter: bla
>Addgene plasmid #202080 | pDD427 | addgene full sequence | sequence record 447913 | Addgene NGS Result
CTGCAGCCTGAATATGGGCCAAACAGGATATCTGTGGTAAGCAGTTCCTGCCCCGGCTCAGGGCCAAGAA
CAGATGGAACAGCTGAATATGGGCCAAACAGGATATCTGTGGTAAGCAGTTCCTGCCCCGGCTCAGGGCC
AAGAACAGATGGTCCCCAGATGCGGTCCAGCCCTCAGCAGTTTCTAGAGAACCATCAGATGTTTCCAGGG
TGCCCCAAGGACCTGAAATGACCCTGTGCCTTATTTGAACTAACCAATCAGTTCGCTTCTCGCTTCTGTT
CGCGCGCTTCTGCTCCCCGAGCTCAATAAAAGAGCCCACAACCCCTCACTCGGGGCGCCAGTCCTCCGAT
TGACTGAGTCGCCCGGGTACCCGTGTATCCAATAAACCCTCTTGCAGTTGCATCCGACTTGTGGTCTCGC
TGTTCCTTGGGAGGGTCTCCTCTGAGTGATTGACTACCCGTCAGCGGGGGTCTTTCATTTGGGGGCTCGT
CCGGGATCGGGAGACCCCTGCCCAGGGACCACCGACCCACCACCGGGAGGCAAGCTGGCCAGCAACTTAT
CTGTGTCTGTCCGATTGTCTAGTGTCTATGACTGATTTTATGCGCCTGCGTCGGTACTAGCTAGTTAGCT
AACTAGCTCTGTATCTGGCGGACCCGTGGTGGAACTGACGAGTTCTGAACACCCGGCCGCAACCCTGGGA
GACGTCCCAGGGACTTTGGGGGCCGTTTTTGTGGCCCGACCTGAGGAAGGGAGTCGATGTGGAATCCGAC
CCCGTCAGGATATGTGGTTCTGGTAGGAGACGAGAACCTAAAACAGTTCCCGCCTCCGTCTGAATTTTTG
CTTTCGGTTTGGAACCGAAGCCGCGCGTCTTGTCTGCTGCAGCGCTGCAGCATCGTTCTGTGTTGTCTCT
GTCTGACTGTGTTTCTGTATTTGTCTGAAAATTAGGGCCAGACTGTTACCACTCCCTTAAGTTTGACCTT
AGGTCACTGGAAAGATGTCGAGCGGATCGCTCACAACCAGTCGGTAGATGTCAAGAAGAGACGTTGGGTT
ACCTTCTGCTCTGCAGAATGGCCAACCTTTAACGTCGGATGGCCGCGAGACGGCACCTTTAACCGAGACC
TCATCACCCAGGTTAAGATCAAGGTCTTTTCACCTGGCCCGCATGGACACCCAGACCAGGTCCCCTACAT
CGTGACCTGGGAAGCCTTGGCTTTTGACCCCCCTCCCTGGGTCAAGCCCTTTGTACACCCTAAGCCTCCG
CCTCCTCTTCCTCCATCCGCCCCGTCTCTCCCCCTTGAACCTCCTCGTTCGACCCCGCCTCGATCCTCCC
TTTATCCAGCCCTCACTCCTTCTCTAGGCGCCGGCCGGATCCGAGGGCCTATTTCCCATGATTCCTTCAT
ATTTGCATATACGATACAAGGCTGTTAGAGAGATAATTGGAATTAATTTGACTGTAAACACAAAGATATT
AGTACAAAATACGTGACGTAGAAAGTAATAATTTCTTGGGTAGTTTGCAGTTTTAAAATTATGTTTTAAA
ATGGACTATCATATGCTTACCGTAACTTGAAAGTATTTCGATTTCTTGGCTTTATATATCTTGTGGAAAG
GACGAAACACCGGGCCAGTACCCAAAAAGCGGTTTTAGAGCTAGAAATAGCAAGTTAAAATAAGGCTAGT
CCGTTATCAACTTGAAAAAGTGGCACCGAGTCGGTGCTTTTTTTCGAATTCCGATGTACGGGCCAGATAT
ACGCGTTATCATCGCGTGAGGCTCCGGTGCCCGTCAGTGGGCAGAGCGCACATCGCCCACAGTCCCCGAG
AAGTTGGGGGGAGGGGTCGGCAATTGAACCGGTGCCTAGAGAAGGTGGCGCGGGGTAAACTGGGAAAGTG
ATGTCGTGTACTGGCTCCGCCTTTTTCCCGAGGGTGGGGGAGAACCGTATATAAGTGCAGTAGTCGCCGT
GAACGTTCTTTTTCGCAACGGGTTTGCCGCCAGAACACAGGTAAGTGCCGTGTGTGGTTCCCGCGGGCCT
GGCCTCTTTACGGGTTATGGCCCTTGCGTGCCTTGAATTACTTCCACGCCCCTGGCTGCAGTACGTGATT
CTTGATCCCGAGCTTCGGGTTGGAAGTGGGTGGGAGAGTTCGAGGCCTTGCGCTTAAGGAGCCCCTTCGC
CTCGTGCTTGAGTTGAGGCCTGGCCTGGGCGCTGGGGCCGCCGCGTGCGAATCTGGTGGCACCTTCGCGC
CTGTCTCGCTGCTTTCGATAAGTCTCTAGCCATTTAAAATTTTTGATGACCTGCTGCGACGCTTTTTTTC
TGGCAAGATAGTCTTGTAAATGCGGGCCAAGATCTGCACACTGGTATTTCGGTTTTTGGGGCCGCGGGCG
GCGACGGGGCCCGTGCGTCCCAGCGCACATGTTCGGCGAGGCGGGGCCTGCGAGCGCGGCCACCGAGAAT
CGGACGGGGGTAGTCTCAAGCTGGCCGGCCTGCTCTGGTGCCTGGCCTCGCGCCGCCGTGTATCGCCCCG
CCCTGGGCGGCAAGGCTGGCCCGGTCGGCACCAGTTGCGTGAGCGGAAAGATGGCCGCTTCCCGGCCCTG
CTGCAGGGAGCTCAAAATGGAGGACGCGGCGCTCGGGAGAGCGGGCGGGTGAGTCACCCACACAAAGGAA
AAGGGCCTTTCCGTCCTCAGCCGTCGCTTCATGTGACTCCACGGAGTACCGGGCGCCGTCCAGGCACCTC
GATTAGTTCTCGAGCTTTTGGAGTACGTCGTCTTTAGGTTGGGGGGAGGGGTTTTATGCGATGGAGTTTC
CCCACACTGAGTGGGTGGAGACTGAAGTTAGGCCAGCTTGGCACTTGATGTAATTCTCCTTGGAATTTGC
CCTTTTTGAGTTTGGATCTTGGTTCATTCTCAAGCCTCAGACAGTGGTTCAAAGTTTTTTTCTTCCATTT
CAGGTGTCGTGAGGGCCACCATGGATTATAAGGATGACGACGATAAGGTGAGCAAGGGCGAGGAGGATAA
CATGGCCATCATCAAGGAGTTCATGCGCTTCAAGGTGCACATGGAGGGCTCCGTGAACGGCCACGAGTTC
GAGATCGAGGGCGAGGGCGAGGGCCGCCCCTACGAGGGCACCCAGACCGCCAAGCTGAAGGTGACCAAGG
GTGGCCCCCTGCCCTTCGCCTGGGACATCCTGTCCCCTCAGTTCATGTACGGCTCCAAGGCCTACGTGAA
GCACCCCGCCGACATCCCCGACTACTTGAAGCTGTCCTTCCCCGAGGGCTTCAAGTGGGAGCGCGTGATG
AACTTCGAGGACGGCGGCGTGGTGACCGTGACCCAGGACTCCTCCCTGCAGGACGGCGAGTTCATCTACA
AGGTGAAGCTGCGCGGCACCAACTTCCCCTCCGACGGCCCCGTAATGCAGAAGAAGACCATGGGCTGGGA
GGCCTCCTCCGAGCGGATGTACCCCGAGGACGGCGCCCTGAAGGGCGAGATCAAGCAGAGGCTGAAGCTG
AAGGACGGCGGCCACTACGACGCTGAGGTCAAGACCACCTACAAGGCCAAGAAGCCCGTGCAGCTGCCCG
GCGCCTACAACGTCAACATCAAGTTGGACATCACCTCCCACAACGAGGACTACACCATCGTGGAACAGTA
CGAACGCGCCGAGGGCCGCCACTCCACCGGCGGCATGGACGAGCTGTACAAGGTCGCTACCATCGAGGGA
TCCGGAGAGGGCAGAGGAAGTCTGCTAACATGCGGTGACGTCGAGGAGAATCCTGGCCCAATGGACAAGA
AGTACAGCATCGGCCTGGACATCGGCACCAACAGCGTGGGCTGGGCCGTGATCACCGACGAGTACAAGGT
GCCCAGCAAGAAGTTCAAGGTGCTGGGCAACACCGACCGCCACAGCATCAAGAAGAACCTGATCGGCGCC
CTGCTGTTCGACAGCGGCGAGACCGCCGAGGCCACCCGCCTGAAGCGCACCGCCCGCCGCCGCTACACCC
GCCGCAAGAACCGCATCTGCTACCTGCAGGAGATCTTCAGCAACGAGATGGCCAAGGTGGACGACAGCTT
CTTCCACCGCCTGGAGGAGAGCTTCCTGGTGGAGGAGGACAAGAAGCACGAGCGCCACCCCATCTTCGGC
AACATCGTGGACGAGGTGGCCTACCACGAGAAGTACCCCACCATCTACCACCTGCGCAAGAAGCTGGTGG
ACAGCACCGACAAGGCCGACCTGCGCCTGATCTACCTGGCCCTGGCCCACATGATCAAGTTCCGCGGCCA
CTTCCTGATCGAGGGCGACCTGAACCCCGACAACAGCGACGTGGACAAGCTGTTCATCCAGCTGGTGCAG
ACCTACAACCAGCTGTTCGAGGAGAACCCCATCAACGCCAGCGGCGTGGACGCCAAGGCCATCCTGAGCG
CCCGCCTGAGCAAGAGCCGCCGCCTGGAGAACCTGATCGCCCAGCTGCCCGGCGAGAAGAAGAACGGCCT
GTTCGGCAACCTGATCGCCCTGAGCCTGGGCCTGACCCCCAACTTCAAGAGCAACTTCGACCTGGCCGAG
GACGCCAAGCTGCAGCTGAGCAAGGACACCTACGACGACGACCTGGACAACCTGCTGGCCCAGATCGGCG
ACCAGTACGCCGACCTGTTCCTGGCCGCCAAGAACCTGAGCGACGCCATCCTGCTGAGCGACATCCTGCG
CGTGAACACCGAGATCACCAAGGCCCCCCTGAGCGCCAGCATGATCAAGCGCTACGACGAGCACCACCAG
GACCTGACCCTGCTGAAGGCCCTGGTGCGCCAGCAGCTGCCCGAGAAGTACAAGGAGATCTTCTTCGACC
AGAGCAAGAACGGCTACGCCGGCTACATCGACGGCGGCGCCAGCCAGGAGGAGTTCTACAAGTTCATCAA
GCCCATCCTGGAGAAGATGGACGGCACCGAGGAGCTGCTGGTGAAGCTGAACCGCGAGGACCTGCTGCGC
AAGCAGCGCACCTTCGACAACGGCAGCATCCCCCACCAGATCCACCTGGGCGAGCTGCACGCCATCCTGC
GCCGCCAGGAGGACTTCTACCCCTTCCTGAAGGACAACCGCGAGAAGATCGAGAAGATCCTGACCTTCCG
CATCCCCTACTACGTCGGCCCCCTGGCCCGCGGCAACAGCCGCTTCGCCTGGATGACCCGCAAGAGCGAG
GAGACCATCACCCCCTGGAACTTCGAGGAGGTGGTGGACAAGGGCGCCAGCGCCCAGAGCTTCATCGAGC
GCATGACCAACTTCGACAAGAACCTGCCCAACGAGAAGGTGCTGCCCAAGCACAGCCTGCTGTACGAGTA
CTTCACCGTGTACAACGAGCTGACCAAGGTGAAGTACGTGACCGAGGGCATGCGCAAGCCCGCCTTCCTG
AGCGGCGAGCAGAAGAAGGCCATCGTGGACCTGCTGTTCAAGACCAACCGCAAGGTGACCGTGAAGCAGC
TGAAGGAGGACTACTTCAAGAAGATCGAGTGCTTCGACAGCGTGGAGATCAGCGGCGTGGAGGACCGCTT
CAACGCCAGCCTGGGCACCTACCACGACCTGCTGAAGATCATCAAGGACAAGGACTTCCTGGACAACGAG
GAGAACGAGGACATCCTGGAGGACATCGTGCTGACCCTGACCCTGTTCGAGGACCGCGAGATGATCGAGG
AGCGCCTGAAGACCTACGCCCACCTGTTCGACGACAAGGTGATGAAGCAGCTGAAGCGCCGCCGCTACAC
CGGCTGGGGCCGCCTGAGCCGCAAGCTGATCAACGGCATCCGCGACAAGCAGAGCGGCAAGACCATCCTG
GACTTCCTGAAGAGCGACGGCTTCGCCAACCGCAACTTCATGCAGCTGATCCACGACGACAGCCTGACCT
TCAAGGAGGACATCCAGAAGGCCCAGGTGAGCGGCCAGGGCGACAGCCTGCACGAGCACATCGCCAACCT
GGCCGGCAGCCCCGCCATCAAGAAGGGCATCCTGCAGACCGTGAAGGTGGTGGACGAGCTGGTGAAGGTG
ATGGGCCGCCACAAGCCCGAGAACATCGTGATCGAGATGGCCCGCGAGAACCAGACCACCCAGAAGGGCC
AGAAGAACAGCCGCGAGCGCATGAAGCGCATCGAGGAGGGCATCAAGGAGCTGGGCAGCCAGATCCTGAA
GGAGCACCCCGTGGAGAACACCCAGCTGCAGAACGAGAAGCTGTACCTGTACTACCTGCAGAACGGCCGC
GACATGTACGTGGACCAGGAGCTGGACATCAACCGCCTGAGCGACTACGACGTGGACCACATCGTGCCCC
AGAGCTTCCTGAAGGACGACAGCATCGACAACAAGGTGCTGACCCGCAGCGACAAGAACCGCGGCAAGAG
CGACAACGTGCCCAGCGAGGAGGTGGTGAAGAAGATGAAGAACTACTGGCGCCAGCTGCTGAACGCCAAG
CTGATCACCCAGCGCAAGTTCGACAACCTGACCAAGGCCGAGCGCGGCGGCCTGAGCGAGCTGGACAAGG
CCGGCTTCATCAAGCGCCAGCTGGTGGAGACCCGCCAGATCACCAAGCACGTGGCCCAGATCCTGGACAG
CCGCATGAACACCAAGTACGACGAGAACGACAAGCTGATCCGCGAGGTGAAGGTGATCACCCTGAAGAGC
AAGCTGGTGAGCGACTTCCGCAAGGACTTCCAGTTCTACAAGGTGCGCGAGATCAACAACTACCACCACG
CCCACGACGCCTACCTGAACGCCGTGGTGGGCACCGCCCTGATCAAGAAGTACCCCAAGCTGGAGAGCGA
GTTCGTGTACGGCGACTACAAGGTGTACGACGTGCGCAAGATGATCGCCAAGAGCGAGCAGGAGATCGGC
AAGGCCACCGCCAAGTACTTCTTCTACAGCAACATCATGAACTTCTTCAAGACCGAGATCACCCTGGCCA
ACGGCGAGATCCGCAAGCGCCCCCTGATCGAGACCAACGGCGAGACCGGCGAGATCGTGTGGGACAAGGG
CCGCGACTTCGCCACCGTGCGCAAGGTGCTGAGCATGCCCCAGGTGAACATCGTGAAGAAGACCGAGGTG
CAGACCGGCGGCTTCAGCAAGGAGAGCATCCTGCCCAAGCGCAACAGCGACAAGCTGATCGCCCGCAAGA
AGGACTGGGACCCCAAGAAGTACGGCGGCTTCGACAGCCCCACCGTGGCCTACAGCGTGCTGGTGGTGGC
CAAGGTGGAGAAGGGCAAGAGCAAGAAGCTGAAGAGCGTGAAGGAGCTGCTGGGCATCACCATCATGGAG
CGCAGCAGCTTCGAGAAGAACCCCATCGACTTCCTGGAGGCCAAGGGCTACAAGGAGGTGAAGAAGGACC
TGATCATCAAGCTGCCCAAGTACAGCCTGTTCGAGCTGGAGAACGGCCGCAAGCGCATGCTGGCCAGCGC
CGGCGAGCTGCAGAAGGGCAACGAGCTGGCCCTGCCCAGCAAGTACGTGAACTTCCTGTACCTGGCCAGC
CACTACGAGAAGCTGAAGGGCAGCCCCGAGGACAACGAGCAGAAGCAGCTGTTCGTGGAGCAGCACAAGC
ACTACCTGGACGAGATCATCGAGCAGATCAGCGAGTTCAGCAAGCGCGTGATCCTGGCCGACGCCAACCT
GGACAAGGTGCTGAGCGCCTACAACAAGCACCGCGACAAGCCCATCCGCGAGCAGGCCGAGAACATCATC
CACCTGTTCACCCTGACCAACCTGGGCGCCCCCGCCGCCTTCAAGTACTTCGACACCACCATCGACCGCA
AGCGCTACACCAGCACCAAGGAGGTGCTGGACGCCACCCTGATCCACCAGAGCATCACCGGCCTGTACGA
GACCCGCATCGACCTGAGCCAGCTGGGCGGCGACAGCCGCGCCGACCCCAAGAAGAAGCGCAAGGTGTGA
GCGGCCGCATCGATAAAATAAAAGATTTTATTTAGTCTCCAGAAAAAGGGGGGAATGAAAGACCCCACCT
GTAGGTTTGGCAAGCTAGCTTAAGTAACGCCATTTTGCAAGGCATGGAAAAATACATAACTGAGAATAGA
GAAGTTCAGATCAAGGTCAGGAACAGATGGAACAGCTGAATATGGGCCAAACAGGATATCTGTGGTAAGC
AGTTCCTGCCCCGGCTCAGGGCCAAGAACAGATGGAACAGCTGAATATGGGCCAAACAGGATATCTGTGG
TAAGCAGTTCCTGCCCCGGCTCAGGGCCAAGAACAGATGGTCCCCAGATGCGGTCCAGCCCTCAGCAGTT
TCTAGAGAACCATCAGATGTTTCCAGGGTGCCCCAAGGACCTGAAATGACCCTGTGCCTTATTTGAACTA
ACCAATCAGTTCGCTTCTCGCTTCTGTTCGCGCGCTTCTGCTCCCCGAGCTCAATAAAAGAGCCCACAAC
CCCTCACTCGGGGCGCCAGTCCTCCGATTGACTGAGTCGCCCGGGTACCCGTGTATCCAATAAACCCTCT
TGCAGTTGCATCCGACTTGTGGTCTCGCTGTTCCTTGGGAGGGTCTCCTCTGAGTGATTGACTACCCGTC
AGCGGGGGTCTTTCACATGCAGCATGTATCAAAATTAATTTGGTTTTTTTTCTTAAGTATTTACATTAAA
TGGCCATAGTTGCATTAATGAATCGGCCAACGCGCGGGGAGAGGCGGTTTGCGTATTGGGCGCTCTTCCG
CTTCCTCGCTCACTGACTCGCTGCGCTCGGTCGTTCGGCTGCGGCGAGCGGTATCAGCTCACTCAAAGGC
GGTAATACGGTTATCCACAGAATCAGGGGATAACGCAGGAAAGAACATGTGAGCAAAAGGCCAGCAAAAG
GCCAGGAACCGTAAAAAGGCCGCGTTGCTGGCGTTTTTCCATAGGCTCCGCCCCCCTGACGAGCATCACA
AAAATCGACGCTCAAGTCAGAGGTGGCGAAACCCGACAGGACTATAAAGATACCAGGCGTTTCCCCCTGG
AAGCTCCCTCGTGCGCTCTCCTGTTCCGACCCTGCCGCTTACCGGATACCTGTCCGCCTTTCTCCCTTCG
GGAAGCGTGGCGCTTTCTCATAGCTCACGCTGTAGGTATCTCAGTTCGGTGTAGGTCGTTCGCTCCAAGC
TGGGCTGTGTGCACGAACCCCCCGTTCAGCCCGACCGCTGCGCCTTATCCGGTAACTATCGTCTTGAGTC
CAACCCGGTAAGACACGACTTATCGCCACTGGCAGCAGCCACTGGTAACAGGATTAGCAGAGCGAGGTAT
GTAGGCGGTGCTACAGAGTTCTTGAAGTGGTGGCCTAACTACGGCTACACTAGAAGAACAGTATTTGGTA
TCTGCGCTCTGCTGAAGCCAGTTACCTTCGGAAAAAGAGTTGGTAGCTCTTGATCCGGCAAACAAACCAC
CGCTGGTAGCGGTGGTTTTTTTGTTTGCAAGCAGCAGATTACGCGCAGAAAAAAAGGATCTCAAGAAGAT
CCTTTGATCTTTTCTACGGGGTCTGACGCTCAGTGGAACGAAAACTCACGTTAAGGGATTTTGGTCATGA
GATTATCAAAAAGGATCTTCACCTAGATCCTTTTGCGGCCGCAAATCAATCTAAAGTATATATGAGTAAA
CTTGGTCTGACAGTTACCAATGCTTAATCAGTGAGGCACCTATCTCAGCGATCTGTCTATTTCGTTCATC
CATAGTTGCCTGACTCCCCGTCGTGTAGATAACTACGATACGGGAGGGCTTACCATCTGGCCCCAGTGCT
GCAATGATACCGCGAGACCCACGCTCACCGGCTCCAGATTTATCAGCAATAAACCAGCCAGCCGGAAGGG
CCGAGCGCAGAAGTGGTCCTGCAACTTTATCCGCCTCCATCCAGTCTATTAATTGTTGCCGGGAAGCTAG
AGTAAGTAGTTCGCCAGTTAATAGTTTGCGCAACGTTGTTGCCATTGCTACAGGCATCGTGGTGTCACGC
TCGTCGTTTGGTATGGCTTCATTCAGCTCCGGTTCCCAACGATCAAGGCGAGTTACATGATCCCCCATGT
TGTGCAAAAAAGCGGTTAGCTCCTTCGGTCCTCCGATCGTTGTCAGAAGTAAGTTGGCCGCAGTGTTATC
ACTCATGGTTATGGCAGCACTGCATAATTCTCTTACTGTCATGCCATCCGTAAGATGCTTTTCTGTGACT
GGTGAGTACTCAACCAAGTCATTCTGAGAATAGTGTATGCGGCGACCGAGTTGCTCTTGCCCGGCGTCAA
TACGGGATAATACCGCGCCACATAGCAGAACTTTAAAAGTGCTCATCATTGGAAAACGTTCTTCGGGGCG
AAAACTCTCAAGGATCTTACCGCTGTTGAGATCCAGTTCGATGTAACCCACTCGTGCACCCAACTGATCT
TCAGCATCTTTTACTTTCACCAGCGTTTCTGGGTGAGCAAAAACAGGAAGGCAAAATGCCGCAAAAAAGG
GAATAAGGGCGACACGGAAATGTTGAATACTCATACTCTTCCTTTTTCAATATTATTGAAGCATTTATCA
GGGTTATTGTCTCATGAGCGGATACATATTTGAATGTATTTAGAAAAATAAACAAATAGGGGTTCCGCGC
ACATTTCCCCGAAAAGTGCCAC
